>Addgene plasmid #66011 | R0040 (pTet)_GB | depositor full sequence | sequence record 114127 | R0040 (pTet)_GB sequence 2162 bps
TGCCTCCCTATCAGTGATAGAGATTGACATCCCTATCAGTGATAGAGATACTGAGCACTACTAGAGACCT
ACTAGTAGCGGCCGCTGCAGGCTTCCTCGCTCACTGACTCGCTGCGCTCGGTCGTTCGGCTGCGGCGAGC
GGTATCAGCTCACTCAAAGGCGGTAATACGGTTATCCACAGAATCAGGGGATAACGCAGGAAAGAACATG
TGAGCAAAAGGCCAGCAAAAGGCCAGGAACCGTAAAAAGGCCGCGTTGCTGGCGTTTTTCCACAGGCTCC
GCCCCCCTGACGAGCATCACAAAAATCGACGCTCAAGTCAGAGGTGGCGAAACCCGACAGGACTATAAAG
ATACCAGGCGTTTCCCCCTGGAAGCTCCCTCGTGCGCTCTCCTGTTCCGACCCTGCCGCTTACCGGATAC
CTGTCCGCCTTTCTCCCTTCGGGAAGCGTGGCGCTTTCTCATAGCTCACGCTGTAGGTATCTCAGTTCGG
TGTAGGTCGTTCGCTCCAAGCTGGGCTGTGTGCACGAACCCCCCGTTCAGCCCGACCGCTGCGCCTTATC
CGGTAACTATCGTCTTGAGTCCAACCCGGTAAGACACGACTTATCGCCACTGGCAGCAGCCACTGGTAAC
AGGATTAGCAGAGCGAGGTATGTAGGCGGTGCTACAGAGTTCTTGAAGTGGTGGCCTAACTACGGCTACA
CTAGAAGAACAGTATTTGGTATCTGCGCTCTGCTGAAGCCAGTTACCTTCGGAAAAAGAGTTGGTAGCTC
TTGATCCGGCAAACAAACCACCGCTGGTAGCGGTGGTTTTTTTGTTTGCAAGCAGCAGATTACGCGCAGA
AAAAAAGGATCTCAAGAAGATCCTTTGATCTTTTCTACGGGGTCTGACGCTCAGTGGAACGAAAACTCAC
GTTAAGGGATTTTGGTCATGAGATTATCAAAAAGGATCTTCACCTAGATCCTTTTAAATTAAAAATGAAG
TTTTAAATCAATCTAAAGTATATATGAGTAAACTTGGTCTGACAGTTACCAATGCTTAATCAGTGAGGCA
CCTATCTCAGCGATCTGTCTATTTCGTTCATCCATAGTTGCCTGACTCCCCGTCGTGTAGATAACTACGA
TACGGGAGGGCTTACCATCTGGCCCCAGTGCTGCAATGATACCGCGCGACCCACGCTCACCGGCTCCAGA
TTTATCAGCAATAAACCAGCCAGCCGGAAGGGCCGAGCGCAGAAGTGGTCCTGCAACTTTATCCGCCTCC
ATCCAGTCTATTAATTGTTGCCGGGAAGCTAGAGTAAGTAGTTCGCCAGTTAATAGTTTGCGCAACGTTG
TTGCCATTGCTACAGGCATCGTGGTGTCACGCTCGTCGTTTGGTATGGCTTCATTCAGCTCCGGTTCCCA
ACGATCAAGGCGAGTTACATGATCCCCCATGTTGTGCAAAAAAGCGGTTAGCTCCTTCGGTCCTCCGATC
GTTGTCAGAAGTAAGTTGGCCGCAGTGTTATCACTCATGGTTATGGCAGCACTGCATAATTCTCTTACTG
TCATGCCATCCGTAAGATGCTTTTCTGTGACTGGTGAGTACTCAACCAAGTCATTCTGAGAATAGTGTAT
GCGGCGACCGAGTTGCTCTTGCCCGGCGTCAATACGGGATAATACCGCGCCACATAGCAGAACTTTAAAA
GTGCTCATCATTGGAAAACGTTCTTCGGGGCGAAAACTCTCAAGGATCTTACCGCTGTTGAGATCCAGTT
CGATGTAACCCACTCGTGCACCCAACTGATCTTCAGCATCTTTTACTTTCACCAGCGTTTCTGGGTGAGC
AAAAACAGGAAGGCAAAATGCCGCAAAAAAGGGAATAAGGGCGACACGGAAATGTTGAATACTCATACTC
TTCCTTTTTCAATATTATTGAAGCATTTATCAGGGTTATTGTCTCATGAGCGGATACATATTTGAATGTA
TTTAGAAAAATAAACAAATAGGGGTTCCGCGCACATTTCCCCGAAAAGTGCCACCTGACGTCTAAGAAAC
CATTATTATCATGACATTAACCTATAAAAATAGGCGTATCACGAGGCAGAATTTCAGATAAAAAAAATCC
TTAGCTTTCGCTAAGGATGATTTCTGGAATTCGCGGCCGCTTCTAGAGACTAGTGGGTCTCA
Features (pLannotate 1.2.2; 7 found; start..end, strand, type, name):
      5..58      +  promoter       PLtetO-1 promoter (fragment): modified phage lambda PL promoter with tet operator sites (Lutz and Bujard, 1997)
     70..90      +  misc_feature   BioBrick suffix: universal suffix for all parts
    267..855     -  rep_origin     ori: high-copy-number ColE1/pMB1/pBR322/pUC origin of replication
   1026..1886    -  CDS            AmpR: β-lactamase; bla; confers resistance to ampicillin, carbenicillin, and related antibiotics
   1887..1991    -  promoter       AmpR promoter: bla
   2081..2124    -  terminator     bacterial terminator: putative bacterial transcription terminator
   2127..2148    +  misc_feature   BioBrick prefix: BioBrick prefix for parts that do not start with "ATG"
