[The description below was written by a language model from this plasmid's Addgene catalogue record and pLannotate feature annotations shown in this document.]
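Description:
R0040 (pTet)_GB is a small (about 2.2 kb) synthetic-biology part plasmid from the CIDAR MoClo library for E. coli, carrying a single Level 0 "basic part", the tetR-regulated promoter pTet (BioBrick R0040), in the ampicillin-resistant DVA destination vector backbone. It is propagated in standard cloning strains such as DH5alpha. The feature table shows a ColE1/pMB1/pUC-type origin of replication, normally associated with high copy number although the catalogue lists copy number as unknown. Selection is provided by a β-lactamase (AmpR) gene driven by its own bla promoter.

The payload is a short promoter element of roughly 50 bp, annotated as a fragment of the PLtetO-1 promoter, a phage lambda PL derivative bearing tet operator sites. In the absence of TetR it acts as a strong constitutive promoter. When TetR (part C0040) is supplied it is repressed, and the repression can be relieved by tetracycline or anhydrotetracycline, giving inducible control of downstream genes. The promoter lies between BioBrick prefix and suffix sequences retained from the backbone, with a putative bacterial terminator just upstream of the prefix that likely insulates the part from read-through transcription. The "GB" in the name and the [G:R0040:B] notation indicate the MoClo fusion sites flanking the part, which determine its position and neighbours during Golden Gate assembly; these sites are not themselves annotated in the feature table.

The plasmid carries no coding sequence or reporter of its own. It serves as a promoter module to be combined with ribosome binding site, coding sequence and terminator parts when building transcription units and multigene circuits combinatorially.
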