Addgene plasmid #66011: R0040 (pTet)_GB
Purpose: MoClo Basic Part: Controllable promoter - pTet - tetR regulated (strong constitutive promoter repressed by tetR, C0040, which can itself be inhibited by tetracycline or aTc) [G:R0040:B]
Depositing lab: Douglas Densmore. Depositing organization: Boston University Main Campus. Publication: CIDAR MoClo: Improved MoClo Assembly Standard and New E. coli Part Library Enable Rapid Combinatorial Design for Synthetic and Traditional Biology. Iverson SV, Haddock TL, Beal J, Densmore DM. ACS Synth Biol. 2016 Jan 15;5(1):99-103. doi: 10.1021/acssynbio.5b00124. Epub 2015 Nov 4. PubMed 26479688.
Backbone
  Vector backbone: DVA
  Vector type: Synthetic Biology
Growth in bacteria
  Bacterial resistance: Ampicillin, 100 μg/mL
  Growth temperature: 37°C
  Growth strain: DH5alpha
  Copy number: Unknown
Gene/Insert
  Gene/Insert name: Controllable promoter (alt name: Basic Part - Promoter)
  Species: Synthetic
  Cloning method: Unknown
Terms and licenses: Academic/Nonprofit Terms; Industry Terms: Not Available to Industry
How to cite: R0040 (pTet)_GB was a gift from Douglas Densmore (Addgene plasmid # 66011 ; http://n2t.net/addgene:66011 ; RRID:Addgene_66011)
