>Addgene plasmid #66011 | R0040 (pTet)_GB | addgene partial sequence | sequence record 114126 | MoCloR 5'-gccacctgacgtctaagaaacc-3'
ATAGGCGTATCACGAGGCAGAATTTCAGATAAAAAAAATCCTTAGCTTTCGCTAAGGATGATTTCTGGAA
TTCGCGGCCGCTTCTAGAGACTAGTGGGTCTCATGCCTCCCTATCAGTGATAGAGATTGACATCCCTATC
AGTGATAGAGATACTGAGCACTACTAGAGACCTACTAGTAGCGGCCGCTGCAGGCTTCCTCGCTCACTGA
CTCGCTGCGCTCGGTCGTTCGGCTGCGGCGAGCGGTATCAGCTCACTCAAAGGCGGTAATACGGTTATCC
ACAGAATCAGGGGATAACGCAGGAAAGAACATGTGAGCAAAAGGCCAGCAAAAGGCCAGGAACCGTAAAA
AGGCCGCGTTGCTGGCGTTTTTCCACAGGCTCCGCCCCCCTGACGAGCATCACAAAAATCGACGCTCAAG
TCAGAGGTGGCGAAACCCGACAGGACTATAAAGATACCAGGCGTTTCCCCCTGGAAGCTCCCTCGTGCGC
TCTCCTGTTCCGACCCTGCCGCTTACCGGATACCTGTCCGCCTTTCTCCCTTCGGGAAGCGTGGCGCTTT
CTCATAGCTCACGCTGTAGGTATCTCAGTTCGGTGTAGGTCGTTCGCTCCAAGCTGGGCTGTGTGCACGA
ACCCCCCGTTCAGCCCGACCGCTGCGCCTTATCCGGTAACTATCGTCTTGAGTCCAACCCGGTAAGACAC
GACTTATCGCCACTGGCAGCAGCCACTGGTAACAGGATTAGCAGAGCGAGGTATGTAGGCGGTGCTACAG
AGTTCTTGAAGTGGTGGCCTAACTACGGCTACACTAGAAGAACAGTATTTGGTATCTGCGCTCTGCTGAA
GCCAGTTACCTTCGGAAA
